Addgene plasmid #167294: pLKO.1 puro_shTBK1_3185
Purpose: Lentiviral plKO.1 construct coding for a short-hairpin RNA targeting the human gene TBK1. Contains a puro resistance cassette.
Depositing lab: Agnel Sfeir. Depositing organization: NYU Grossman School of Medicine. Publication: Nuclear sensing of breaks in mitochondrial DNA enhances immune surveillance. Tigano M, Vargas DC, Tremblay-Belzile S, Fu Y, Sfeir A. Nature. 2021 Mar;591(7850):477-481. doi: 10.1038/s41586-021-03269-w. Epub 2021 Feb 24. PubMed 33627873.
Backbone
  Vector backbone: pLKO.1
  Backbone size w/o insert (bp): 7026
  Total vector size (bp): 7084
  Vector type: Mammalian Expression, Lentiviral
  Selectable markers: Puromycin
Growth in bacteria
  Bacterial resistance: Ampicillin, 100 μg/mL
  Growth temperature: 30°C
  Growth strain: NEB Stable
  Copy number: High Copy
Gene/Insert
  Gene/Insert name: shRNA TBK1
  Species: H. sapiens (human)
  Entrez Gene: TBK1 (a.k.a. FTDALS4, IIAE8, NAK, T2K)
Terms and licenses: Academic/Nonprofit Terms; Industry Terms: Not Available to Industry
Depositor comments: Please visit https://www.biorxiv.org/content/10.1101/2020.01.31.929075v1 for bioRxiv preprint.
How to cite: pLKO.1 puro_shTBK1_3185 was a gift from Agnel Sfeir (Addgene plasmid # 167294 ; http://n2t.net/addgene:167294 ; RRID:Addgene_167294)
