[The description below was written by a language model from this plasmid's Addgene catalogue record and pLannotate feature annotations shown in this document.]
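Description:
pLKO.1 puro_shTBK1_3185 is a 7,084 bp lentiviral shRNA vector built on the pLKO.1 backbone. It carries a short-hairpin RNA directed against human TBK1 (TANK-binding kinase 1). In bacteria it is maintained through a high-copy ColE1/pUC-type origin and selected with ampicillin via the bla gene. An f1 origin, remnants of the lac region (lac promoter/operator, lacZα and lacI fragments), and flanking T3 and T7 promoters are carried over from the parental cloning vector.

The transfer cassette follows a self-inactivating HIV-1 design. An RSV enhancer/promoter replaces the U3 region upstream of a truncated 5' LTR and drives genomic RNA production in packaging cells. It is followed by the Ψ packaging signal with a partial gag sequence and the Rev response element, which allows Rev-dependent nuclear export. The cassette ends in a ΔU3 3' LTR that disables LTR promoter activity after integration, and an SV40 poly(A) signal and SV40 origin lie downstream of it.

Inside the cassette, the human U6 RNA polymerase III promoter sits immediately upstream of the unannotated gap that would hold the roughly 58 bp hairpin insert. The hairpin itself is not called as a feature in the table. A cPPT/CTS element, which aids nuclear import of the reverse-transcribed genome, comes next. A human PGK promoter then drives puromycin N-acetyltransferase, so transduced mammalian cells can be selected with puromycin.

The construct provides no viral structural or enzymatic genes, so these must be supplied in trans to make particles. It is used for stable knockdown of TBK1 in human cells. The associated study concerned immune signalling triggered by breaks in mitochondrial DNA.
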