Features (pLannotate 1.2.2; 25 found; start..end, strand, type, name):
     13..31      +  promoter       T3 promoter: promoter for bacteriophage T3 RNA polymerase
     59..285     +  promoter       RSV promoter: Rous sarcoma virus enhancer/promoter
    286..466     +  LTR            5' LTR (truncated): truncated 5' long terminal repeat (LTR) from HIV-1
    513..638     +  misc_feature   HIV-1 Ψ: packaging signal of human immunodeficiency virus type 1
    622..985     +  CDS            HIV-1 gag (fragment): gag protein from human immunodeficiency virus 1; gag
   1131..1364    +  misc_feature   RRE: The Rev response element (RRE) of HIV-1 allows for Rev-dependent mRNA export from the nucleus to the cytoplasm.
   1741..1841    +  CDS            Rev (fragment): human immunodeficiency virus 1 (HIV-1) Rev protein; rev; enhances nuclear export of unspliced and incompletely spliced viral mRNAs
   1891..2131    +  promoter       U6 promoter: RNA polymerase III promoter for human U6 snRNA
   2236..2353    +  misc_feature   cPPT/CTS: central polypurine tract and central termination sequence of HIV-1
   2402..2912    +  promoter       hPGK promoter: human phosphoglycerate kinase 1 promoter
   2934..3533    +  CDS            PuroR: puromycin N-acetyltransferase; pac from Streptomyces alboniger; confers resistance to puromycin
   3576..3659    +  CDS            nef (fragment): NEF_HV1Z2 - Experimental evidence at protein level: Swiss-Prot protein existence level 1. Extracellular Nef protein targets CD4(+) T-lymphocytes for apoptosis by interacting with CXCR4 surface receptors. From Human immunodeficiency virus type 1 group M subtype D (isolate Z2/CDC-Z34) (HIV-1).
   3661..3894    +  LTR            3' LTR (ΔU3): self-inactivating 3' long terminal repeat (LTR) from HIV-1
   3966..4087    +  polyA_signal   SV40 poly(A) signal: SV40 polyadenylation signal
   4127..4262    +  rep_origin     SV40 ori: SV40 origin of replication
   4283..4301    -  promoter       T7 promoter: promoter for bacteriophage T7 RNA polymerase
   4309..4464    +  CDS            lacZα (fragment): LacZα fragment of β-galactosidase; lacZ fragment
   4469..4897    +  rep_origin     f1 ori (sequence partly withheld): f1 bacteriophage origin of replication; arrow indicates direction of (+) strand synthesis
   4950..5054    +  promoter       AmpR promoter: bla
   5055..5915    +  CDS            AmpR: β-lactamase; bla; confers resistance to ampicillin, carbenicillin, and related antibiotics
   6086..6674    +  rep_origin     ori: high-copy-number ColE1/pMB1/pBR322/pUC origin of replication
   6857..6949    +  CDS            lacI (fragment): lac repressor; lacI; The lac repressor binds to the lac operator to inhibit transcription in E. coli. This inhibition can be relieved by adding lactose or isopropyl-β-D-thiogalactopyranoside (IPTG).
   6962..6983    +  protein_bind   CAP binding site: CAP binding activates transcription in the presence of cAMP. E. coli catabolite activator protein
   6998..7028    +  promoter       lac promoter: promoter for the E. coli lac operon
   7036..7052    +  protein_bind   lac operator: The lac repressor binds to the lac operator to inhibit transcription in E. coli. This inhibition can be relieved by adding lactose or isopropyl-β-D-thiogalactopyranoside (IPTG). lac repressor encoded by lacI
>Addgene plasmid #167294 | pLKO.1 puro_shTBK1_3185 | addgene full sequence | sequence record 330942 | Addgene NGS Result
CGCCAAGCGCGCAATTAACCCTCACTAAAGGGAACAAAAGCTGGAGCTGCAAGCTTAATGTAGTCTTATG
CAATACTCTTGTAGTCTTGCAACATGGTAACGATGAGTTAGCAACATGCCTTACAAGGAGAGAAAAAGCA
CCGTGCATGCCGATTGGTGGAAGTAAGGTGGTACGATCGTGCCTTATTAGGAAGGCAACAGACGGGTCTG
ACATGGATTGGACGAACCACTGAATTGCCGCATTGCAGAGATATTGTATTTAAGTGCCTAGCTCGATACA
TAAACGGGTCTCTCTGGTTAGACCAGATCTGAGCCTGGGAGCTCTCTGGCTAACTAGGGAACCCACTGCT
TAAGCCTCAATAAAGCTTGCCTTGAGTGCTTCAAGTAGTGTGTGCCCGTCTGTTGTGTGACTCTGGTAAC
TAGAGATCCCTCAGACCCTTTTAGTCAGTGTGGAAAATCTCTAGCAGTGGCGCCCGAACAGGGACTTGAA
AGCGAAAGGGAAACCAGAGGAGCTCTCTCGACGCAGGACTCGGCTTGCTGAAGCGCGCACGGCAAGAGGC
GAGGGGCGGCGACTGGTGAGTACGCCAAAAATTTTGACTAGCGGAGGCTAGAAGGAGAGAGATGGGTGCG
AGAGCGTCAGTATTAAGCGGGGGAGAATTAGATCGCGATGGGAAAAAATTCGGTTAAGGCCAGGGGGAAA
GAAAAAATATAAATTAAAACATATAGTATGGGCAAGCAGGGAGCTAGAACGATTCGCAGTTAATCCTGGC
CTGTTAGAAACATCAGAAGGCTGTAGACAAATACTGGGACAGCTACAACCATCCCTTCAGACAGGATCAG
AAGAACTTAGATCATTATATAATACAGTAGCAACCCTCTATTGTGTGCATCAAAGGATAGAGATAAAAGA
CACCAAGGAAGCTTTAGACAAGATAGAGGAAGAGCAAAACAAAAGTAAGACCACCGCACAGCAAGCGGCC
GCTGATCTTCAGACCTGGAGGAGGAGATATGAGGGACAATTGGAGAAGTGAATTATATAAATATAAAGTA
GTAAAAATTGAACCATTAGGAGTAGCACCCACCAAGGCAAAGAGAAGAGTGGTGCAGAGAGAAAAAAGAG
CAGTGGGAATAGGAGCTTTGTTCCTTGGGTTCTTGGGAGCAGCAGGAAGCACTATGGGCGCAGCGTCAAT
GACGCTGACGGTACAGGCCAGACAATTATTGTCTGGTATAGTGCAGCAGCAGAACAATTTGCTGAGGGCT
ATTGAGGCGCAACAGCATCTGTTGCAACTCACAGTCTGGGGCATCAAGCAGCTCCAGGCAAGAATCCTGG
CTGTGGAAAGATACCTAAAGGATCAACAGCTCCTGGGGATTTGGGGTTGCTCTGGAAAACTCATTTGCAC
CACTGCTGTGCCTTGGAATGCTAGTTGGAGTAATAAATCTCTGGAACAGATTTGGAATCACACGACCTGG
ATGGAGTGGGACAGAGAAATTAACAATTACACAAGCTTAATACACTCCTTAATTGAAGAATCGCAAAACC
AGCAAGAAAAGAATGAACAAGAATTATTGGAATTAGATAAATGGGCAAGTTTGTGGAATTGGTTTAACAT
AACAAATTGGCTGTGGTATATAAAATTATTCATAATGATAGTAGGAGGCTTGGTAGGTTTAAGAATAGTT
TTTGCTGTACTTTCTATAGTGAATAGAGTTAGGCAGGGATATTCACCATTATCGTTTCAGACCCACCTCC
CAACCCCGAGGGGACCCGACAGGCCCGAAGGAATAGAAGAAGAAGGTGGAGAGAGAGACAGAGACAGATC
CATTCGATTAGTGAACGGATCTCGACGGTATCGATCACGAGACTAGCCTCGAGCGGCCGCCCCCTTCACC
GAGGGCCTATTTCCCATGATTCCTTCATATTTGCATATACGATACAAGGCTGTTAGAGAGATAATTGGAA
TTAATTTGACTGTAAACACAAAGATATTAGTACAAAATACGTGACGTAGAAAGTAATAATTTCTTGGGTA
GTTTGCAGTTTTAAAATTATGTTTTAAAATGGACTATCATATGCTTACCGTAACTTGAAAGTATTTCGAT
TTCTTGGCTTTATATATCTTGTGGAAAGGACGAAACACCGGGCGGCAGAGTTAGGTGAAATTCTCGAGAA
TTTCACCTAACTCTGCCGCTTTTTGAATTCTCGACCTCGAGACAAATGGCAGTATTCATCCACAATTTTA
AAAGAAAAGGGGGGATTGGGGGGTACAGTGCAGGGGAAAGAATAGTAGACATAATAGCAACAGACATACA
AACTAAAGAATTACAAAAACAAATTACAAAAATTCAAAATTTTCGGGTTTATTACAGGGACAGCAGAGAT
CCACTTTGGCCGCGGCTCGAGGGGGTTGGGGTTGCGCCTTTTCCAAGGCAGCCCTGGGTTTGCGCAGGGA
CGCGGCTGCTCTGGGCGTGGTTCCGGGAAACGCAGCGGCGCCGACCCTGGGTCTCGCACATTCTTCACGT
CCGTTCGCAGCGTCACCCGGATCTTCGCCGCTACCCTTGTGGGCCCCCCGGCGACGCTTCCTGCTCCGCC
CCTAAGTCGGGAAGGTTCCTTGCGGTTCGCGGCGTGCCGGACGTGACAAACGGAAGCCGCACGTCTCACT
AGTACCCTCGCAGACGGACAGCGCCAGGGAGCAATGGCAGCGCGCCGACCGCGATGGGCTGTGGCCAATA
GCGGCTGCTCAGCAGGGCGCGCCGAGAGCAGCGGCCGGGAAGGGGCGGTGCGGGAGGCGGGGTGTGGGGC
GGTAGTGTGGGCCCTGTTCCTGCCCGCGCGGTGTTCCGCATTCTGCAAGCCTCCGGAGCGCACGTCGGCA
GTCGGCTCCCTCGTTGACCGAATCACCGACCTCTCTCCCCAGGGGGATCCACCGGAGCTTACCATGACCG
AGTACAAGCCCACGGTGCGCCTCGCCACCCGCGACGACGTCCCCAGGGCCGTACGCACCCTCGCCGCCGC
GTTCGCCGACTACCCCGCCACGCGCCACACCGTCGATCCGGACCGCCACATCGAGCGGGTCACCGAGCTG
CAAGAACTCTTCCTCACGCGCGTCGGGCTCGACATCGGCAAGGTGTGGGTCGCGGACGACGGCGCCGCGG
TGGCGGTCTGGACCACGCCGGAGAGCGTCGAAGCGGGGGCGGTGTTCGCCGAGATCGGCCCGCGCATGGC
CGAGTTGAGCGGTTCCCGGCTGGCCGCGCAGCAACAGATGGAAGGCCTCCTGGCGCCGCACCGGCCCAAG
GAGCCCGCGTGGTTCCTGGCCACCGTCGGCGTCTCGCCCGACCACCAGGGCAAGGGTCTGGGCAGCGCCG
TCGTGCTCCCCGGAGTGGAGGCGGCCGAGCGCGCCGGGGTGCCCGCCTTCCTGGAGACCTCCGCGCCCCG
CAACCTCCCCTTCTACGAGCGGCTCGGCTTCACCGTCACCGCCGACGTCGAGGTGCCCGAAGGACCGCGC
ACCTGGTGCATGACCCGCAAGCCCGGTGCCTGACGCCCGCCCCACGACCCGCAGCGCCCGACCGAAAGGA
GCGCACGACCCCATGCATCGGTACCTTTAAGACCAATGACTTACAAGGCAGCTGTAGATCTTAGCCACTT
TTTAAAAGAAAAGGGGGGACTGGAAGGGCTAATTCACTCCCAACGAAGACAAGATCTGCTTTTTGCTTGT
ACTGGGTCTCTCTGGTTAGACCAGATCTGAGCCTGGGAGCTCTCTGGCTAACTAGGGAACCCACTGCTTA
AGCCTCAATAAAGCTTGCCTTGAGTGCTTCAAGTAGTGTGTGCCCGTCTGTTGTGTGACTCTGGTAACTA
GAGATCCCTCAGACCCTTTTAGTCAGTGTGGAAAATCTCTAGCAGTAGTAGTTCATGTCATCTTATTATT
CAGTATTTATAACTTGCAAAGAAATGAATATCAGAGAGTGAGAGGAACTTGTTTATTGCAGCTTATAATG
GTTACAAATAAAGCAATAGCATCACAAATTTCACAAATAAAGCATTTTTTTCACTGCATTCTAGTTGTGG
TTTGTCCAAACTCATCAATGTATCTTATCATGTCTGGCTCTAGCTATCCCGCCCCTAACTCCGCCCATCC
CGCCCCTAACTCCGCCCAGTTCCGCCCATTCTCCGCCCCATGGCTGACTAATTTTTTTTATTTATGCAGA
GGCCGAGGCCGCCTCGGCCTCTGAGCTATTCCAGAAGTAGTGAGGAGGCTTTTTTGGAGGCCTAGGGACG
TACCCAATTCGCCCTATAGTGAGTCGTATTACGCGCGCTCACTGGCCGTCGTTTTACAACGTCGTGACTG
GGAAAACCCTGGCGTTACCCAACTTAATCGCCTTGCAGCACATCCCCCTTTCGCCAGCTGGCGTAATAGC
GAAGAGGCCCGCACCGATCGCCCTTCCCAACAGTTGCGCAGCCTGAATGGCGAATGGG
[124 nt withheld, positions 4469-4592]
C
[91 nt withheld, positions 4594-4684]
A
[49 nt withheld, positions 4686-4734]
CCTTTGACGTTGGAGTCCACGTTCTTT
[37 nt withheld, positions 4762-4798]
ACCCTATCTCGGTCTATTCTTTTGATTTATAAGGGATTTTGCCGATTTCGGCCTATTGGTTAAAAAATGA
GCTGATTTAACAAAAATTTAACGCGAATTTTAACAAAATATTAACGCTTACAATTTAGGTGGCACTTTTC
GGGGAAATGTGCGCGGAACCCCTATTTGTTTATTTTTCTAAATACATTCAAATATGTATCCGCTCATGAG
ACAATAACCCTGATAAATGCTTCAATAATATTGAAAAAGGAAGAGTATGAGTATTCAACATTTCCGTGTC
GCCCTTATTCCCTTTTTTGCGGCATTTTGCCTTCCTGTTTTTGCTCACCCAGAAACGCTGGTGAAAGTAA
AAGATGCTGAAGATCAGTTGGGTGCACGAGTGGGTTACATCGAACTGGATCTCAACAGCGGTAAGATCCT
TGAGAGTTTTCGCCCCGAAGAACGTTTTCCAATGATGAGCACTTTTAAAGTTCTGCTATGTGGCGCGGTA
TTATCCCGTATTGACGCCGGGCAAGAGCAACTCGGTCGCCGCATACACTATTCTCAGAATGACTTGGTTG
AGTACTCACCAGTCACAGAAAAGCATCTTACGGATGGCATGACAGTAAGAGAATTATGCAGTGCTGCCAT
AACCATGAGTGATAACACTGCGGCCAACTTACTTCTGACAACGATCGGAGGACCGAAGGAGCTAACCGCT
TTTTTGCACAACATGGGGGATCATGTAACTCGCCTTGATCGTTGGGAACCGGAGCTGAATGAAGCCATAC
CAAACGACGAGCGTGACACCACGATGCCTGTAGCAATGGCAACAACGTTGCGCAAACTATTAACTGGCGA
ACTACTTACTCTAGCTTCCCGGCAACAATTAATAGACTGGATGGAGGCGGATAAAGTTGCAGGACCACTT
CTGCGCTCGGCCCTTCCGGCTGGCTGGTTTATTGCTGATAAATCTGGAGCCGGTGAGCGTGGGTCTCGCG
GTATCATTGCAGCACTGGGGCCAGATGGTAAGCCCTCCCGTATCGTAGTTATCTACACGACGGGGAGTCA
GGCAACTATGGATGAACGAAATAGACAGATCGCTGAGATAGGTGCCTCACTGATTAAGCATTGGTAACTG
TCAGACCAAGTTTACTCATATATACTTTAGATTGATTTAAAACTTCATTTTTAATTTAAAAGGATCTAGG
TGAAGATCCTTTTTGATAATCTCATGACCAAAATCCCTTAACGTGAGTTTTCGTTCCACTGAGCGTCAGA
CCCCGTAGAAAAGATCAAAGGATCTTCTTGAGATCCTTTTTTTCTGCGCGTAATCTGCTGCTTGCAAACA
AAAAAACCACCGCTACCAGCGGTGGTTTGTTTGCCGGATCAAGAGCTACCAACTCTTTTTCCGAAGGTAA
CTGGCTTCAGCAGAGCGCAGATACCAAATACTGTTCTTCTAGTGTAGCCGTAGTTAGGCCACCACTTCAA
GAACTCTGTAGCACCGCCTACATACCTCGCTCTGCTAATCCTGTTACCAGTGGCTGCTGCCAGTGGCGAT
AAGTCGTGTCTTACCGGGTTGGACTCAAGACGATAGTTACCGGATAAGGCGCAGCGGTCGGGCTGAACGG
GGGGTTCGTGCACACAGCCCAGCTTGGAGCGAACGACCTACACCGAACTGAGATACCTACAGCGTGAGCT
ATGAGAAAGCGCCACGCTTCCCGAAGGGAGAAAGGCGGACAGGTATCCGGTAAGCGGCAGGGTCGGAACA
GGAGAGCGCACGAGGGAGCTTCCAGGGGGAAACGCCTGGTATCTTTATAGTCCTGTCGGGTTTCGCCACC
TCTGACTTGAGCGTCGATTTTTGTGATGCTCGTCAGGGGGGCGGAGCCTATGGAAAAACGCCAGCAACGC
GGCCTTTTTACGGTTCCTGGCCTTTTGCTGGCCTTTTGCTCACATGTTCTTTCCTGCGTTATCCCCTGAT
TCTGTGGATAACCGTATTACCGCCTTTGAGTGAGCTGATACCGCTCGCCGCAGCCGAACGACCGAGCGCA
GCGAGTCAGTGAGCGAGGAAGCGGAAGAGCGCCCAATACGCAAACCGCCTCTCCCCGCGCGTTGGCCGAT
TCATTAATGCAGCTGGCACGACAGGTTTCCCGACTGGAAAGCGGGCAGTGAGCGCAACGCAATTAATGTG
AGTTAGCTCACTCATTAGGCACCCCAGGCTTTACACTTTATGCTTCCGGCTCGTATGTTGTGTGGAATTG
TGAGCGGATAACAATTTCACACAGGAAACAGCTATGACCATGATTA
