>Addgene plasmid #167294 | pLKO.1 puro_shTBK1_3185 | depositor partial sequence | sequence record 324924 | U6 Fwd covering shRNA sequence
CTTGGCTTTATATATCTTGTGGAAAGGACGAAACACCGGGCGGCAGAGTTAGGTGAAATTCTCGAGAATT
TCACCTAACTCTGCCGCTTTTTGAATTCTCGACCTCGAGACAAATGGCAGTATTCATCCACAATTTTAAA
AGAAAAGGGGGGATTGGGGGGTACAGTGCAGGGGAAAGAATAGTAGACATAATAGCAACAGACATACAAA
CTAAAGAATTACAAAAACAAATTACAAAAATTCAAAATTTTCGGGTTTATTACAGGGACAGCAGAGATCC
ACTTTGGCCGCGGCTCGAGGGGG
